>Addgene plasmid #142078 | TFORF2439 | addgene full sequence | sequence record 395697 | Addgene NGS Result
TTAATGTAGTCTTATGCAATACTCTTGTAGTCTTGCAACATGGTAACGATGAGTTAGCAACATGCCTTAC
AAGGAGAGAAAAAGCACCGTGCATGCCGATTGGTGGAAGTAAGGTGGTACGATCGTGCCTTATTAGGAAG
GCAACAGACGGGTCTGACATGGATTGGACGAACCACTGAATTGCCGCATTGCAGAGATATTGTATTTAAG
TGCCTAGCTCGATACATAAACGGGTCTCTCTGGTTAGACCAGATCTGAGCCTGGGAGCTCTCTGGCTAAC
TAGGGAACCCACTGCTTAAGCCTCAATAAAGCTTGCCTTGAGTGCTTCAAGTAGTGTGTGCCCGTCTGTT
GTGTGACTCTGGTAACTAGAGATCCCTCAGACCCTTTTAGTCAGTGTGGAAAATCTCTAGCAGTGGCGCC
CGAACAGGGACTTGAAAGCGAAAGGGAAACCAGAGGAGCTCTCTCGACGCAGGACTCGGCTTGCTGAAGC
GCGCACGGCAAGAGGCGAGGGGCGGCGACTGGTGAGTACGCCAAAAATTTTGACTAGCGGAGGCTAGAAG
GAGAGAGATGGGTGCGAGAGCGTCAGTATTAAGCGGGGGAGAATTAGATCGCGATGGGAAAAAATTCGGT
TAAGGCCAGGGGGAAAGAAAAAATATAAATTAAAACATATAGTATGGGCAAGCAGGGAGCTAGAACGATT
CGCAGTTAATCCTGGCCTGTTAGAAACATCAGAAGGCTGTAGACAAATACTGGGACAGCTACAACCATCC
CTTCAGACAGGATCAGAAGAACTTAGATCATTATATAATACAGTAGCAACCCTCTATTGTGTGCATCAAA
GGATAGAGATAAAAGACACCAAGGAAGCTTTAGACAAGATAGAGGAAGAGCAAAACAAAAGTAAGACCAC
CGCACAGCAAGCGGCCGCTGATCTTCAGACCTGGAGGAGGAGATATGAGGGACAATTGGAGAAGTGAATT
ATATAAATATAAAGTAGTAAAAATTGAACCATTAGGAGTAGCACCCACCAAGGCAAAGAGAAGAGTGGTG
CAGAGAGAAAAAAGAGCAGTGGGAATAGGAGCTTTGTTCCTTGGGTTCTTGGGAGCAGCAGGAAGCACTA
TGGGCGCAGCGTCAATGACGCTGACGGTACAGGCCAGACAATTATTGTCTGGTATAGTGCAGCAGCAGAA
CAATTTGCTGAGGGCTATTGAGGCGCAACAGCATCTGTTGCAACTCACAGTCTGGGGCATCAAGCAGCTC
CAGGCAAGAATCCTGGCTGTGGAAAGATACCTAAAGGATCAACAGCTCCTGGGGATTTGGGGTTGCTCTG
GAAAACTCATTTGCACCACTGCTGTGCCTTGGAATGCTAGTTGGAGTAATAAATCTCTGGAACAGATTTG
GAATCACACGACCTGGATGGAGTGGGACAGAGAAATTAACAATTACACAAGCTTAATACACTCCTTAATT
GAAGAATCGCAAAACCAGCAAGAAAAGAATGAACAAGAATTATTGGAATTAGATAAATGGGCAAGTTTGT
GGAATTGGTTTAACATAACAAATTGGCTGTGGTATATAAAATTATTCATAATGATAGTAGGAGGCTTGGT
AGGTTTAAGAATAGTTTTTGCTGTACTTTCTATAGTGAATAGAGTTAGGCAGGGATATTCACCATTATCG
TTTCAGACCCACCTCCCAACCCCGAGGGGACCCATGCATTGCATCTCAATTAGTCAGCAACCAGGTGTGG
AAAGTCCCCAGGCTCCCCAGCAGGCAGAAGTATGCAAAGCATGCGTCTCAATTAGTCAGCAACCATAGTC
CCGCCCCTAACTCCGCCCATCCCGCCCCTAACTCCGCCCAGTTCCGCCCATTCTCCGCCCCATGGCTGAC
TAATTTTTTTTATTTATGCAGAGGCCGAGGCCGCCTCGGCCTCTGAGCTATTCCAGAAGTAGTGAGGAGG
CTTTTTTGGAGGCCTAGGCTTTTGCAAAAAGCTTTCTAGAGGTACCACCGGAGCTTACCATGACCGAGTA
CAAGCCCACGGTGCGCCTCGCCACCCGCGACGACGTCCCCAGGGCCGTACGCACCCTCGCCGCCGCGTTC
GCCGACTACCCCGCCACGCGCCACACCGTCGATCCGGACCGCCACATCGAGCGGGTCACCGAGCTGCAAG
AACTCTTCCTCACGCGCGTCGGGCTCGACATCGGCAAGGTGTGGGTCGCGGACGACGGCGCCGCCGTGGC
GGTCTGGACCACGCCGGAGAGCGTCGAAGCGGGGGCGGTGTTCGCCGAGATCGGCCCGCGCATGGCCGAG
TTGAGCGGTTCCCGGCTGGCCGCGCAGCAACAGATGGAAGGCCTCCTGGCGCCGCACCGGCCCAAGGAGC
CCGCGTGGTTCCTGGCCACCGTCGGCGTCTCGCCCGACCACCAGGGCAAGGGTCTGGGCAGCGCCGTCGT
GCTCCCCGGAGTGGAGGCGGCCGAGCGCGCCGGGGTGCCCGCCTTCCTGGAGACCTCCGCGCCCCGCAAC
CTCCCCTTCTACGAGCGGCTCGGCTTCACCGTCACCGCCGACGTCGAGGTGCCCGAAGGACCGCGCACCT
GGTGCATGACCCGCAAGCCCGGTGCCAGTTAACGAATTCTAGATCTTGAGACAAATGGCAGTATTCATCC
ACAATTTTAAAAGAAAAGGGGGGATTGGGGGGTACAGTGCAGGGGAAAGAATAGTAGACATAATAGCAAC
AGACATACAAACTAAAGAATTACAAAAACAAATTACAAAAATTCAAAATTTTCGGGTTTATTACAGGGAC
AGCAGAGATCCACTTTGGCGCCGGCTCGAGGCCTGCAGGTGCAAAGATGGATAAAGTTTTAAACAGAGAG
GAATCTTTGCAGCTAATGGACCTTCTAGGTCTTGAAAGGAGTGGGAATTGGCTCCGGTGCCCGTCAGTGG
GCAGAGCGCACATCGCCCACAGTCCCCGAGAAGTTGGGGGGAGGGGTCGGCAATTGAACCGGTGCCTAGA
GAAGGTGGCGCGGGGTAAACTGGGAAAGTGATGTCGTGTACTGGCTCCGCCTTTTTCCCGAGGGTGGGGG
AGAACCGTATATAAGTGCAGTAGTCGCCGTGAACGTTCTTTTTCGCAACGGGTTTGCCGCCAGAACACAG
GTAAGTGCCGTGTGTGGTTCCCGCGGGCCTGGCCTCTTTACGGGTTATGGCCCTTGCGTGCCTTGAATTA
CTTCCACCTGGCTGCAGTACGTGATTCTTGATCCCGAGCTTCGGGTTGGAAGTGGGTGGGAGAGTTCGAG
GCCTTGCGCTTAAGGAGCCCCTTCGCCTCGTGCTTGAGTTGAGGCCTGGCCTGGGCGCTGGGGCCGCCGC
GTGCGAATCTGGTGGCACCTTCGCGCCTGTCTCGCTGCTTTCGATAAGTCTCTAGCCATTTAAAATTTTT
GATGACCTGCTGCGACGCTTTTTTTCTGGCAAGATAGTCTTGTAAATGCGGGCCAAGATCTGCACACTGG
TATTTCGGTTTTTGGGGCCGCGGGCGGCGACGGGGCCCGTGCGTCCCAGCGCACATGTTCGGCGAGGCGG
GGCCTGCGAGCGCGGCCACCGAGAATCGGACGGGGGTAGTCTCAAGCTGGCCGGCCTGCTCTGGTGCCTG
GCCTCGCGCCGCCGTGTATCGCCCCGCCCTGGGCGGCAAGGCTGGCCCGGTCGGCACCAGTTGCGTGAGC
GGAAAGATGGCCGCTTCCCGGCCCTGCTGCAGGGAGCTCAAAATGGAGGACGCGGCGCTCGGGAGAGCGG
GCGGGTGAGTCACCCACACAAAGGAAAAGGGCCTTTCCGTCCTCAGCCGTCGCTTCATGTGACTCCACGG
AGTACCGGGCGCCGTCCAGGCACCTCGATTAGTTCTCGAGCTTTTGGAGTACGTCGTCTTTAGGTTGGGG
GGAGGGGTTTTATGCGATGGAGTTTCCCCACACTGAGTGGGTGGAGACTGAAGTTAGGCCAGCTTGGCAC
TTGATGTAATTCTCCTTGGAATTTGCCCTTTTTGAGTTTGGATCTTGGTTCATTCTCAAGCCTCAGACAG
TGGTTCAAAGTTTTTTTCTTCCATTTCAGGTGTCGTGAGGCTAGCACCGCCACCATGTTCAAGAGAATGG
CCGAATTTGGGCCTGACTCCGGCGGGAGAGTAAAGGGTGTTACTATCGTTAAACCAATAGTTTACGGTAA
TGTTGCTCGGTATTTTGGAAAGAAAAGAGAAGAAGATGGGCACACTCATCAGTGGACAGTATATGTGAAA
CCATATAGAAATGAGGTAACCCTGTATCATTTGCTAAAGCTGTTTCAATCAGACACCAATGCAATGCTGG
GGAAAAAGACAGTGGTTTCAGAGTTCTATGATGAAATGATATTTCAAGACCCAACAGCAATGATGCAACA
ATTATTGACAACATCTCGTCAGCTAACATTAGGAGCCTATAAGCATGAAACAGAATTTGCAGAGCTTGAA
GTGAAAACCAGAGAAAAATTAGAAGCTGCTAAGAAAAAAACAAGCTTTGAGATTGCAGAGCTTAAGGAGA
GATTAAAAGCAAGTCGTGAAACTATAAATTGTTTAAAAAATGAAATCAGAAAACTTGAAGAAGATGACCA
AGCAAAAGACATATAGTAATGAACTAGTCCGTAACTTGAAAGTATTTCGATTTCTTGGCTTTATATATCT
TGTGGAAAGGACGAAATGGATACCTCAACCTCTTACTAACGCGTTAAGTCGACAATCAACCTCTGGATTA
CAAAATTTGTGAAAGATTGACTGGTATTCTTAACTATGTTGCTCCTTTTACGCTATGTGGATACGCTGCT
TTAATGCCTTTGTATCATGCTATTGCTTCCCGTATGGCTTTCATTTTCTCCTCCTTGTATAAATCCTGGT
TGCTGTCTCTTTATGAGGAGTTGTGGCCCGTTGTCAGGCAACGTGGCGTGGTGTGCACTGTGTTTGCTGA
CGCAACCCCCACTGGTTGGGGCATTGCCACCACCTGTCAGCTCCTTTCCGGGACTTTCGCTTTCCCCCTC
CCTATTGCCACGGCGGAACTCATCGCCGCCTGCCTTGCCCGCTGCTGGACAGGGGCTCGGCTGTTGGGCA
CTGACAATTCCGTGGTGTTGTCGGGGAAATCATCGTCCTTTCCTTGGCTGCTCGCCTGTGTTGCCACCTG
GATTCTGCGCGGGACGTCCTTCTGCTACGTCCCTTCGGCCCTCAATCCAGCGGACCTTCCTTCCCGCGGC
CTGCTGCCGGCTCTGCGGCCTCTTCCGCGTCTTCGCCTTCGCCCTCAGACGAGTCGGATCTCCCTTTGGG
CCGCCTCCCCGCGTCGACTTTAAGACCAATGACTTACAAGGCAGCTGTAGATCTTAGCCACTTTTTAAAA
GAAAAGGGGGGACTGGAAGGGCTAATTCACTCCCAACGAAGACAAGATCTGCTTTTTGCTTGTACTGGGT
CTCTCTGGTTAGACCAGATCTGAGCCTGGGAGCTCTCTGGCTAACTAGGGAACCCACTGCTTAAGCCTCA
ATAAAGCTTGCCTTGAGTGCTTCAAGTAGTGTGTGCCCGTCTGTTGTGTGACTCTGGTAACTAGAGATCC
CTCAGACCCTTTTAGTCAGTGTGGAAAATCTCTAGCAGTACGTATAGTAGTTCATGTCATCTTATTATTC
AGTATTTATAACTTGCAAAGAAATGAATATCAGAGAGTGAGAGGAACTTGTTTATTGCAGCTTATAATGG
TTACAAATAAAGCAATAGCATCACAAATTTCACAAATAAAGCATTTTTTTCACTGCATTCTAGTTGTGGT
TTGTCCAAACTCATCAATGTATCTTATCATGTCTGGCTCTAGCTATCCCGCCCCTAACTCCGCCCATCCC
GCCCCTAACTCCGCCCAGTTCCGCCCATTCTCCGCCCCATGGCTGACTAATTTTTTTTATTTATGCAGAG
GCCGAGGCCGCCTCGGCCTCTGAGCTATTCCAGAAGTAGTGAGGAGGCTTTTTTGGAGGCCTAGGGACGT
ACCCAATTCGCCCTATAGTGAGTCGTATTACGCGCGCTCACTGGCCGTCGTTTTACAACGTCGTGACTGG
GAAAACCCTGGCGTTACCCAACTTAATCGCCTTGCAGCACATCCCCCTTTCGCCAGCTGGCGTAATAGCG
AAGAGGCCCGCACCGATCGCCCTTCCCAACAGTTGCGCAGCCTGAATGGCGAATGGG
[124 nt withheld, positions 6218-6341]
C
[91 nt withheld, positions 6343-6433]
A
[49 nt withheld, positions 6435-6483]
CCTTTGACGTTGGAGTCCACGTTCTTT
[37 nt withheld, positions 6511-6547]
ACCCTATCTCGGTCTATTCTTTTGATTTATAAGGGATTTTGCCGATTTCGGCCTATTGGTTAAAAAATGA
GCTGATTTAACAAAAATTTAACGCGAATTTTAACAAAATATTAACGCTTACAATTTAGGTGGCACTTTTC
GGGGAAATGTGCGCGGAACCCCTATTTGTTTATTTTTCTAAATACATTCAAATATGTATCCGCTCATGAG
ACAATAACCCTGATAAATGCTTCAATAATATTGAAAAAGGAAGAGTATGAGTATTCAACATTTCCGTGTC
GCCCTTATTCCCTTTTTTGCGGCATTTTGCCTTCCTGTTTTTGCTCACCCAGAAACGCTGGTGAAAGTAA
AAGATGCTGAAGATCAGTTGGGTGCACGAGTGGGTTACATCGAACTGGATCTCAACAGCGGTAAGATCCT
TGAGAGTTTTCGCCCCGAAGAACGTTTTCCAATGATGAGCACTTTTAAAGTTCTGCTATGTGGCGCGGTA
TTATCCCGTATTGACGCCGGGCAAGAGCAACTCGGTCGCCGCATACACTATTCTCAGAATGACTTGGTTG
AGTACTCACCAGTCACAGAAAAGCATCTTACGGATGGCATGACAGTAAGAGAATTATGCAGTGCTGCCAT
AACCATGAGTGATAACACTGCGGCCAACTTACTTCTGACAACGATCGGAGGACCGAAGGAGCTAACCGCT
TTTTTGCACAACATGGGGGATCATGTAACTCGCCTTGATCGTTGGGAACCGGAGCTGAATGAAGCCATAC
CAAACGACGAGCGTGACACCACGATGCCTGTAGCAATGGCAACAACGTTGCGCAAACTATTAACTGGCGA
ACTACTTACTCTAGCTTCCCGGCAACAATTAATAGACTGGATGGAGGCGGATAAAGTTGCAGGACCACTT
CTGCGCTCGGCCCTTCCGGCTGGCTGGTTTATTGCTGATAAATCTGGAGCCGGTGAGCGTGGGTCTCGCG
GTATCATTGCAGCACTGGGGCCAGATGGTAAGCCCTCCCGTATCGTAGTTATCTACACGACGGGGAGTCA
GGCAACTATGGATGAACGAAATAGACAGATCGCTGAGATAGGTGCCTCACTGATTAAGCATTGGTAACTG
TCAGACCAAGTTTACTCATATATACTTTAGATTGATTTAAAACTTCATTTTTAATTTAAAAGGATCTAGG
TGAAGATCCTTTTTGATAATCTCATGACCAAAATCCCTTAACGTGAGTTTTCGTTCCACTGAGCGTCAGA
CCCCGTAGAAAAGATCAAAGGATCTTCTTGAGATCCTTTTTTTCTGCGCGTAATCTGCTGCTTGCAAACA
AAAAAACCACCGCTACCAGCGGTGGTTTGTTTGCCGGATCAAGAGCTACCAACTCTTTTTCCGAAGGTAA
CTGGCTTCAGCAGAGCGCAGATACCAAATACTGTTCTTCTAGTGTAGCCGTAGTTAGGCCACCACTTCAA
GAACTCTGTAGCACCGCCTACATACCTCGCTCTGCTAATCCTGTTACCAGTGGCTGCTGCCAGTGGCGAT
AAGTCGTGTCTTACCGGGTTGGACTCAAGACGATAGTTACCGGATAAGGCGCAGCGGTCGGGCTGAACGG
GGGGTTCGTGCACACAGCCCAGCTTGGAGCGAACGACCTACACCGAACTGAGATACCTACAGCGTGAGCT
ATGAGAAAGCGCCACGCTTCCCGAAGGGAGAAAGGCGGACAGGTATCCGGTAAGCGGCAGGGTCGGAACA
GGAGAGCGCACGAGGGAGCTTCCAGGGGGAAACGCCTGGTATCTTTATAGTCCTGTCGGGTTTCGCCACC
TCTGACTTGAGCGTCGATTTTTGTGATGCTCGTCAGGGGGGCGGAGCCTATGGAAAAACGCCAGCAACGC
GGCCTTTTTACGGTTCCTGGCCTTTTGCTGGCCTTTTGCTCACATGTTCTTTCCTGCGTTATCCCCTGAT
TCTGTGGATAACCGTATTACCGCCTTTGAGTGAGCTGATACCGCTCGCCGCAGCCGAACGACCGAGCGCA
GCGAGTCAGTGAGCGAGGAAGCGGAAGAGCGCCCAATACGCAAACCGCCTCTCCCCGCGCGTTGGCCGAT
TCATTAATGCAGCTGGCACGACAGGTTTCCCGACTGGAAAGCGGGCAGTGAGCGCAACGCAATTAATGTG
AGTTAGCTCACTCATTAGGCACCCCAGGCTTTACACTTTATGCTTCCGGCTCGTATGTTGTGTGGAATTG
TGAGCGGATAACAATTTCACACAGGAAACAGCTATGACCATGATTACGCCAAGCGCGCAATTAACCCTCA
CTAAAGGGAACAAAAGCTGGAGCTGCAAGC
Features (pLannotate 1.2.2; 31 found; start..end, strand, type, name):
      5..231     +  promoter       RSV promoter: Rous sarcoma virus enhancer/promoter
    232..412     +  LTR            5' LTR (truncated): truncated 5' long terminal repeat (LTR) from HIV-1
    459..584     +  misc_feature   HIV-1 Ψ: packaging signal of human immunodeficiency virus type 1
    568..931     +  CDS            HIV-1 gag (fragment): gag protein from human immunodeficiency virus 1; gag
   1077..1310    +  misc_feature   RRE: The Rev response element (RRE) of HIV-1 allows for Rev-dependent mRNA export from the nucleus to the cytoplasm.
   1687..1713    +  CDS            Rev (fragment): human immunodeficiency virus 1 (HIV-1) Rev protein; rev; enhances nuclear export of unspliced and incompletely spliced viral mRNAs
   1720..1743    +  promoter       SV40 promoter (fragment): SV40 early promoter
   1744..1815    +  promoter       SV40 promoter (fragment): SV40 enhancer and early promoter
   1839..1974    +  rep_origin     SV40 ori: SV40 origin of replication
   2020..2616    +  CDS            PuroR (fragment): puromycin N-acetyltransferase; pac from Streptomyces; confers resistance to puromycin
   2665..2782    +  misc_feature   cPPT/CTS: central polypurine tract and central termination sequence of HIV-1
   2847..2913    +  CDS            small t antigen (fragment): SV40 (simian virus 40) small t antigen
   2920..4098    +  promoter       EF-1α promoter: strong constitutive promoter for human elongation factor EF-1α
   4115..4633    +  CDS            YEATS4 (fragment): YETS4_HUMAN - Also known as GAS41 From Homo sapiens (Human).
   4649..4702    +  promoter       U6 promoter (fragment): RNA polymerase III promoter for human U6 snRNA
   4744..5332    +  misc_feature   WPRE: woodchuck hepatitis virus posttranscriptional regulatory element
   5383..5402    +  misc_feature   cPPT/CTS (fragment): central polypurine tract and central termination sequence of HIV-1
   5404..5637    +  LTR            3' LTR (ΔU3): self-inactivating 3' long terminal repeat (LTR) from HIV-1
   5715..5836    +  polyA_signal   SV40 poly(A) signal: SV40 polyadenylation signal
   5876..6011    +  rep_origin     SV40 ori: SV40 origin of replication
   6032..6050    -  promoter       T7 promoter: promoter for bacteriophage T7 RNA polymerase
   6058..6213    +  CDS            lacZα (fragment): LacZα fragment of β-galactosidase; lacZ fragment
   6218..6646    +  rep_origin     f1 ori (sequence partly withheld): f1 bacteriophage origin of replication; arrow indicates direction of (+) strand synthesis
   6699..6803    +  promoter       AmpR promoter: bla
   6804..7664    +  CDS            AmpR: β-lactamase; bla; confers resistance to ampicillin, carbenicillin, and related antibiotics
   7835..8423    +  rep_origin     ori: high-copy-number ColE1/pMB1/pBR322/pUC origin of replication
   8606..8698    +  CDS            lacI (fragment): lac repressor; lacI; The lac repressor binds to the lac operator to inhibit transcription in E. coli. This inhibition can be relieved by adding lactose or isopropyl-β-D-thiogalactopyranoside (IPTG).
   8711..8732    +  protein_bind   CAP binding site: CAP binding activates transcription in the presence of cAMP. E. coli catabolite activator protein
   8747..8777    +  promoter       lac promoter: promoter for the E. coli lac operon
   8785..8801    +  protein_bind   lac operator: The lac repressor binds to the lac operator to inhibit transcription in E. coli. This inhibition can be relieved by adding lactose or isopropyl-β-D-thiogalactopyranoside (IPTG). lac repressor encoded by lacI
   8846..8864    +  promoter       T3 promoter: promoter for bacteriophage T3 RNA polymerase
