[The description below was written by a language model from this plasmid's Addgene catalogue record and pLannotate feature annotations shown in this document.]
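Description:
TFORF2439 is a lentiviral mammalian expression plasmid built on the pLX_TRC317 backbone. It belongs to a barcoded library of transcription factor open reading frames designed for overexpression and pooled screening. In bacteria it is maintained by a high-copy ColE1/pUC-type origin and selected with ampicillin through the β-lactamase gene. An f1 origin and remnants of a lac/T7/T3 cloning region are also present in the backbone. The depositor warns that the plasmid can recombine, as is common for LTR-containing lentiviral vectors.

The viral portion has a third-generation, self-inactivating layout. An RSV promoter drives a truncated HIV-1 5' LTR, followed by the Ψ packaging signal with a gag fragment, the Rev response element, a cPPT/CTS and a ΔU3 3' LTR with a downstream SV40 polyadenylation signal. Two cassettes sit between the LTRs. In the first, SV40 early promoter/origin sequences precede a puromycin N-acetyltransferase gene, which allows selection of transduced cells. In the second, the human EF-1α promoter drives the human YEATS4 (GAS41) ORF, a synthesized isoform listed as 623 bp. The annotation tool matches only about 520 nt of this insert to the reference protein, which may reflect the specific transcript isoform used. A WPRE downstream enhances transcript expression.

The catalogue entry describes a unique 24-bp barcode that identifies the ORF in pooled screens, but the feature table does not annotate it. A short U6 promoter fragment lies between the ORF and the WPRE, and its role is not stated. The construct is used to produce lentivirus for stable YEATS4 overexpression, for example in directed-differentiation screens.
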