Addgene plasmid #142078: TFORF2439
Purpose: Lentiviral vector for overexpressing transcription factor ORFs with unique 24-bp barcodes. Barcodes facilitate identification of transcription factors in pooled screens.
Depositing lab: Feng Zhang. Depositing organization: Broad Institute. Publication: A transcription factor atlas of directed differentiation. Joung J, Ma S, Tay T, Geiger-Schuller KR, Kirchgatterer PC, Verdine VK, Guo B, Arias-Garcia MA, Allen WE, Singh A, Kuksenko O, Abudayyeh OO, Gootenberg JS, Fu Z, Macrae RK, Buenrostro JD, Regev A, Zhang F. Cell. 2023 Jan 5;186(1):209-229.e26. doi: 10.1016/j.cell.2022.11.026. PubMed 36608654.
Backbone
  Vector backbone: pLX_TRC317
  Backbone manufacturer: Broad Institute Genetic Perturbation Platform
  Backbone size w/o insert (bp): 8264
  Vector type: Mammalian Expression, Lentiviral
  Selectable markers: Puromycin
Growth in bacteria
  Bacterial resistance: Ampicillin, 100 μg/mL
  Growth temperature: 37°C
  Growth strain: NEB Stable
  Copy number: High Copy
Gene/Insert
  Gene/Insert name: YEATS4
  Species: H. sapiens (human)
  Insert size (bp): 623
  Entrez Gene: YEATS4 (a.k.a. 4930573H17Rik, B230215M10Rik, GAS41, NUBI-1, YAF9)
  Promoter: EF1a
  Cloning method: Unknown
  Sequencing primers: 5′ GGGTGGAGACTGAAGTTAGGCCAG; 3′ CACATAGCGTAAAAGGAGCAACATAG
Terms and licenses: Academic/Nonprofit Terms; Industry Terms: Not Available to Industry
Depositor comments: NM_001300950,ENST00000548020 . The transcription factor ORF portion of this plasmid was synthesized by Genewiz. Please test multiple small colonies in case of plasmid recombination. To make this collection available in a timely manner, a portion of this collection was not fully sequenced by Addgene. If an Addgene verified full plasmid sequence is not available, please contact us prior to placing an order to request the full sequence.
How to cite: TFORF2439 was a gift from Feng Zhang (Addgene plasmid # 142078 ; http://n2t.net/addgene:142078 ; RRID:Addgene_142078)
