>Addgene plasmid #142078 | TFORF2439 | depositor partial sequence | sequence record 278371 | Insert
ACCGCCACCATGTTCAAGAGAATGGCCGAATTTGGGCCTGACTCCGGCGGGAGAGTAAAGGGTGTTACTA
TCGTTAAACCAATAGTTTACGGTAATGTTGCTCGGTATTTTGGAAAGAAAAGAGAAGAAGATGGGCACAC
TCATCAGTGGACAGTATATGTGAAACCATATAGAAATGAGGTAACCCTGTATCATTTGCTAAAGCTGTTT
CAATCAGACACCAATGCAATGCTGGGGAAAAAGACAGTGGTTTCAGAGTTCTATGATGAAATGATATTTC
AAGACCCAACAGCAATGATGCAACAATTATTGACAACATCTCGTCAGCTAACATTAGGAGCCTATAAGCA
TGAAACAGAATTTGCAGAGCTTGAAGTGAAAACCAGAGAAAAATTAGAAGCTGCTAAGAAAAAAACAAGC
TTTGAGATTGCAGAGCTTAAGGAGAGATTAAAAGCAAGTCGTGAAACTATAAATTGTTTAAAAAATGAAA
TCAGAAAACTTGAAGAAGATGACCAAGCAAAAGACATATAGTAATGAACTAGTCCGTAACTTGAAAGTAT
TTCGATTTCTTGGCTTTATATATCTTGTGGAAAGGACGAAATGGATACCTCAACCTCTTACTA
