>Addgene plasmid #142078 | TFORF2439 | depositor partial sequence | sequence record 278372 | Barcode
AATGGATACCTCAACCTCTTACTA
